Addgene plasmid #199146: RB818
Purpose: This plasmid contains a barcoding cassette which gets integrated at Neut5 locus in Candida albicans genome
Depositing lab: Richard Bennett. Depositing organization: Brown University. Publication: Aneuploidy and gene dosage regulate filamentation and host colonization by Candida albicans. Kakade P, Sircaik S, Maufrais C, Ene IV, Bennett RJ. Proc Natl Acad Sci U S A. 2023 Mar 14;120(11):e2218163120. doi: 10.1073/pnas.2218163120. Epub 2023 Mar 9. PubMed 36893271.
Backbone
  Vector backbone: pRS314
  Backbone manufacturer: ATCC
  Backbone size w/o insert (bp): 6599
  Vector type: Yeast Expression
  Selectable markers: Nourseothricin
Growth in bacteria
  Bacterial resistance: Ampicillin, 100 μg/mL
  Growth temperature: 37°C
  Growth strain: DH5alpha
  Copy number: High Copy
Gene/Insert
  Gene/Insert name: 100 bp barcoding cassette
  Species: Synthetic
  Insert size (bp): 100
  Cloning method: Restriction Enzyme; 5′ cloning site SpeI (unknown if destroyed); 3′ cloning site ClaI (unknown if destroyed)
  Sequencing primers: 5′ GTGCCGTAAAGCACTAAATCGG; 3′ GTTACCTCACTCATTAGGCACCCC
Terms and licenses: Academic/Nonprofit Terms; Industry Terms: Not Available to Industry
Depositor comments: After restriction digestion with NgoMIV, this plasmid can be used to transform Candida strains which would barcode it with unique DNA barcodes
How to cite: RB818 was a gift from Richard Bennett (Addgene plasmid # 199146 ; http://n2t.net/addgene:199146 ; RRID:Addgene_199146)
