[The description below was written by a language model from this plasmid's Addgene catalogue record and pLannotate feature annotations shown in this document.]
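Description:
RB818 is an integrating barcoding plasmid for Candida albicans built on the pRS314 yeast shuttle backbone. It is propagated in E. coli as a high-copy plasmid through a ColE1/pUC-type origin with ampicillin selection (AmpR under its own bla promoter). From pRS314 it retains the S. cerevisiae TRP1 auxotrophic marker with its promoter, a CEN6/ARS centromeric replication element, f1/M13 phage origin fragments, and remnants of the pBluescript-style lacZα/multiple cloning site region flanked by T7 and T3 promoters. These budding-yeast elements are backbone carry-over. The record does not assign them any role in Candida.

The functional payload has two parts. The first is a nourseothricin resistance cassette in which a streptothricin acetyltransferase gene (annotated as sta from Streptomyces lavendulae) is driven by the Ashbya gossypii TEF promoter and closed by the TEF terminator, giving dominant drug selection of transformants. The second is a synthetic 100 bp barcoding cassette cloned between SpeI and ClaI sites. The automated feature table does not annotate the barcode itself or any Neut5 locus homology sequence, although unannotated stretches lie near the MCS fragments. The exact position and extent of the targeting arms therefore cannot be read from the record.

According to the depositor, the plasmid is linearised with NgoMIV and transformed into Candida strains, where it integrates at the Neut5 locus and marks the strain with a unique DNA barcode. Such tagging allows individual strains to be distinguished from one another. The associated work examined aneuploidy, gene dosage, filamentation and host colonisation in C. albicans.
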