Features (pLannotate 1.2.2; 23 found; start..end, strand, type, name):
    137..186     +  misc_feature   bom (fragment): basis of mobility region from pBR322
    324..471     +  promoter       TRP1 promoter: S. cerevisiae TRP1
    472..1146    +  CDS            TRP1: phosphoribosylanthranilate isomerase, required for tryptophan biosynthesis; S. cerevisiae TRP1; yeast auxotrophic marker
   1197..1248    +  misc_feature   bom (fragment): basis of mobility region from pBR322
   1249..1576    -  rep_origin     M13 ori (fragment) (sequence partly withheld): M13 bacteriophage origin of replication; arrow indicates direction of (+) strand synthesis
   1890..2019    -  rep_origin     f1 ori (fragment) (sequence partly withheld): f1 bacteriophage origin of replication; arrow indicates direction of (+) strand synthesis
   2023..2180    -  CDS            lacZα (fragment): LacZα fragment of β-galactosidase; lacZ fragment
   2183..2201    +  promoter       T7 promoter: promoter for bacteriophage T7 RNA polymerase
   2274..2471    -  terminator     TEF terminator: Ashbya gossypii TEF terminator
   2489..3058    -  CDS            sta: STA_STRLA - Experimental evidence at protein level: Swiss-Prot protein existence level 1. Involved in resistance to streptothricin, a broad-spectrum antibiotic produced by streptomycetes. Detoxifies streptothricin via acetylation of the beta amino group of the first beta-lysyl moiety of streptothricin. From Streptomyces lavendulae.
   3072..3415    -  promoter       TEF promoter: Ashbya gossypii TEF promoter
   3484..3502    -  promoter       T3 promoter: promoter for bacteriophage T3 RNA polymerase
   3547..3563    -  protein_bind   lac operator: The lac repressor binds to the lac operator to inhibit transcription in E. coli. This inhibition can be relieved by adding lactose or isopropyl-β-D-thiogalactopyranoside (IPTG). lac repressor encoded by lacI
   3571..3593    +  misc_feature   MCS (fragment): pBluescript multiple cloning site
   3649..3677    +  misc_feature   MCS (fragment): pBluescript multiple cloning site
   3942..3972    -  promoter       lac promoter: promoter for the E. coli lac operon
   3987..4008    -  protein_bind   CAP binding site: CAP binding activates transcription in the presence of cAMP. E. coli catabolite activator protein
   4021..4113    -  CDS            lacI (fragment): lac repressor; lacI; The lac repressor binds to the lac operator to inhibit transcription in E. coli. This inhibition can be relieved by adding lactose or isopropyl-β-D-thiogalactopyranoside (IPTG).
   4296..4884    -  rep_origin     ori: high-copy-number ColE1/pMB1/pBR322/pUC origin of replication
   5055..5915    -  CDS            AmpR: β-lactamase; bla; confers resistance to ampicillin, carbenicillin, and related antibiotics
   5916..6020    -  promoter       AmpR promoter: bla
   6057..6560    +  misc_feature   CEN/ARS: S. cerevisiae CEN6 centromere fused to an autonomously replicating sequence
   6628..35      +  CDS            rop (fragment) (across the origin): Rop protein, which maintains plasmids at low copy number; rop
>Addgene plasmid #199146 | RB818 | addgene full sequence | sequence record 404730 | Addgene NGS Result
TCGCGCGTTTCGGTGATGACGGTGAAAACCTCTGACACATGCAGCTCCCGGAGACGGTCACAGCTTGTCT
GTAAGCGGATGCCGGGAGCAGACAAGCCCGTCAGGGCGCGTCAGCGGGTGTTGGCGGGTGTCGGGGCTGG
CTTAACTATGCGGCATCAGAGCAGATTGTACTGAGAGTGCACCATAGATCACGACATTACTATATATATA
ATATAGGAAGCATTTAATAGAACAGCATCGTAATATATGTGTACTTTGCAGTTATGACGCCAGATGGCAG
TAGTGGAAGATATTCTTTATTGAAAAATAGCTTGTCACCTTACGTACAATCTTGATCCGGAGCTTTTCTT
TTTTTGCCGATTAAGAATTAATTCGGTCGAAAAAAGAAAAGGAGAGGGCCAAGAGGGAGGGCATTGGTGA
CTATTGAGCACGTGAGTATACGTGATTAAGCACACAAAGGCAGCTTGGAGTATGTCTGTTATTAATTTCA
CAGGTAGTTCTGGTCCATTGGTGAAAGTTTGCGGCTTGCAGAGCACAGAGGCCGCAGAATGTGCTCTAGA
TTCCGATGCTGACTTGCTGGGTATTATATGTGTGCCCAATAGAAAGAGAACAATTGACCCGGTTATTGCA
AGGAAAATTTCAAGTCTTGTAAAAGCATATAAAAATAGTTCAGGCACTCCGAAATACTTGGTTGGCGTGT
TTCGTAATCAACCTAAGGAGGATGTTTTGGCTCTGGTCAATGATTACGGCATTGATATCGTCCAACTGCA
TGGAGATGAGTCGTGGCAAGAATACCAAGAGTTCCTCGGTTTGCCAGTTATTAAAAGACTCGTATTTCCA
AAAGACTGCAACATACTACTCAGTGCAGCTTCACAGAAACCTCATTCGTTTATTCCCTTGTTTGATTCAG
AAGCAGGTGGGACAGGTGAACTTTTGGATTGGAACTCGATTTCTGACTGGGTTGGAAGGCAAGAGAGCCC
CGAAAGCTTACATTTTATGTTAGCTGGTGGACTGACGCCAGAAAATGTTGGTGATGCGCTTAGATTAAAT
GGCGTTATTGGTGTTGATGTAAGCGGAGGTGTGGAGACAAATGGTGTAAAAGACTCTAACAAAATAGCAA
ATTTCGTCAAAAATGCTAAGAAATAGGTTATTACTGAGTAGTATTTATTTAAGTATTGTTTGTGCACTTG
CCGATCTATGCGGTGTGAAATACCGCACAGATGCGTAAGGAGAAAATACCGCATCAGGAAATTGTAAGCG
TTAATATTTTGTTAAAATTCGCGTTAAATTTTTGTTAAATCAGCTCATTTTTTAACCAATAGGCCGAAAT
CGGCAAAATCCCTTATAAATCAAAAGAATAGACCGAGATAGGGT
[37 nt withheld, positions 1375-1411]
AAAGAACGTGGACTCCAACGTCAAAGG
[49 nt withheld, positions 1439-1487]
T
[87 nt withheld, positions 1489-1575]
GGCCGGCTAGGCCTTAACCCACTGAATTCTACATCGAACAAGAGAAACCTTTTTTTTTACTTTTTTCAAA
CTTGAACAAAGAAAAGAAAAAGAAAAAGAAAAAGCAATCACAGCTTATTAACGATTCGTGTTTAAATAAT
CAATTGAAAGGAAAATAGAAGATTTTTGAAAAAAAGTTATTGGTATTTATTAACTTAATATATCAGTAAC
ATCAAGAGAAAGAAACTGAATTATAAACAGAGTATGTGAAGCAATTGCAATTGCAATTATTAGAGATCCA
GAAAACTGAATTGTGCTTGAATACCACTTGTTTACCGGCG
[124 nt withheld, positions 1896-2019]
CCATTCGCCATTCAGGCTGCGCAACTGTTGGGAAGGGCGATCGGTGCGGGCCTCTTCGCTATTACGCCAG
CTGGCGAAAGGGGGATGTGCTGCAAGGCGATTAAGTTGGGTAACGCCAGGGTTTTCCCAGTCACGACGTT
GTAAAACGACGGCCAGTGAATTGTAATACGACTCACTATAGGGCGAATTGGGTACCGAATTCGAGCTCGT
TTAAACGTCGACACTGGATGGCGGCGTTAGTATCGAATCGACAGCAGTATAGCGACCAGCATTCACATAC
GATTGACGCATGATATTACTTTCTGCGCACTTAACTTCGCATCTGGGCAGATGATGTCGAGGCGAAAAAA
AATATAAATCACGCTAACATTTGATTAAAATAGAACAACTACAATATAAAAAAACTATACAAATGACAAG
TTCTTGAAAACAAGAATCTTTTTATTGTCAGTACTGACTCGAGTTATTATGGACATGGCATAGACATATA
CAAAGCTTGTTCACCATCGGAAGCAGTACCATCGTATAAAGCAGTATCCAAACCACACAAAGTGAAACCC
ATTCTTCTATAAGCATGAATAGCTGGAGCATTAACATTGGTAACTTCCAACCACAAATGACCAGCACCTC
TTTCTCTGGCGAATTCAGTAGCCAAACCCATCAAAGCTCTACCAACACCATGACCTCTATGTTCTGGAGC
AACTTCAATATCTTCAACAGTCAATCTTCTGTTCCAACCAGAATAAGAAACAACAACGAAACCAGCCAAA
TCACCATCATCACCATAAGCAACGAAAGTTCTAGAATCTGGATCACCATCTTCACCAGCATCGGATTCAT
CATCGGATTCATCATCTGGGAAAACCTTAGTCAATGGTGGATCAACTGGAACTTCTCTCAAAGTGAAACC
ATCACCAGTAGCAGTAACTCTAAAAACAGTATCGGTAGTGAAAGAACCATCCAAAGCTTCAATAGCTTCA
GCATCACCTGGAACAGAAGTTCTGTATCTATAAGCAGTATCATCCAAAGTAGTAGACATAATTGTAGGAT
CCGGTTGTTTATGTTCGGATGTGATGTGAGAACTGTATCCTAGCAAGATTTTAAAAGGAAGTATATGAAA
GAAGAACCTCAGTGGCAAATCCTAACCTTTTATATTTCTCTACAGGGGCGCGGCGTGGGGACAATTCAAC
GCGTCTGTGAGGGGAGCGTTTCCCTGCTCGCAGGTCTGCAGCGAGGAGCCGTAATTTTTGCTTCGCGCCG
TGCGGCCATCAAAATGTATGGACGCAAATGATTATACATGGGGATGTATGGGCTAAATGTACGGGCGACA
GTCACATCATGCCCCTGAGCTGCGCACGTCAAGACTGTCAAGGAGGGTATTCTGGGCCTCCATGTCGCTG
GCCGGGTGACCCGGCGGGGACGAGGCAAGCTTGATATCCCGCGGTGGAGCTCCAGCTTTTGTTCCCTTTA
GTGAGGGTTAATTTCGAGCTTGGCGTAATCATGGTCATAGCTGTTTCCTGTGTGAAATTGTTATCCGCTC
ACAATTCCACATGGCGGCCGCTCTAGAACTAGTGATGTCCACGAGGTCTCTGATATGATGTAATCCTGCC
GGTCGACCTGCAGCGTACGATCGATACCGTCGACCTCGAGGGGGGGCCGGAAGGACGATGAAGGAGAGAA
AGTAGTAAGACAATATGACTTTGGACAGACATGAGATAAAAGTTTTAAAGGACAAGAAAAGGTTCGGGTT
AAAAGATGAGTATTGTATTTTTTCAAAATATCAATGCTTTTTCTGTTCTTGGGTTAGTGGTACCACCATT
GGTGATAAAACCTTTGGGGAGCCTCCTCCGAGCTTTCTCTTTGTTACTTTTTTTCTCAACTGATACTTGT
CATTCTTACTACAATTACAGGCCTAGCCGGCCCAACATAGGAGCCGGAAGCATAAAGTGTAAAGCCTGGG
GTGCCTAATGAGTGAGCTAACTCACATTAATTGCGTTGCGCTCACTGCCCGCTTTCCAGTCGGGAAACCT
GTCGTGCCAGCTGCATTAATGAATCGGCCAACGCGCGGGGAGAGGCGGTTTGCGTATTGGGCGCTCTTCC
GCTTCCTCGCTCACTGACTCGCTGCGCTCGGTCGTTCGGCTGCGGCGAGCGGTATCAGCTCACTCAAAGG
CGGTAATACGGTTATCCACAGAATCAGGGGATAACGCAGGAAAGAACATGTGAGCAAAAGGCCAGCAAAA
GGCCAGGAACCGTAAAAAGGCCGCGTTGCTGGCGTTTTTCCATAGGCTCCGCCCCCCTGACGAGCATCAC
AAAAATCGACGCTCAAGTCAGAGGTGGCGAAACCCGACAGGACTATAAAGATACCAGGCGTTTCCCCCTG
GAAGCTCCCTCGTGCGCTCTCCTGTTCCGACCCTGCCGCTTACCGGATACCTGTCCGCCTTTCTCCCTTC
GGGAAGCGTGGCGCTTTCTCATAGCTCACGCTGTAGGTATCTCAGTTCGGTGTAGGTCGTTCGCTCCAAG
CTGGGCTGTGTGCACGAACCCCCCGTTCAGCCCGACCGCTGCGCCTTATCCGGTAACTATCGTCTTGAGT
CCAACCCGGTAAGACACGACTTATCGCCACTGGCAGCAGCCACTGGTAACAGGATTAGCAGAGCGAGGTA
TGTAGGCGGTGCTACAGAGTTCTTGAAGTGGTGGCCTAACTACGGCTACACTAGAAGAACAGTATTTGGT
ATCTGCGCTCTGCTGAAGCCAGTTACCTTCGGAAAAAGAGTTGGTAGCTCTTGATCCGGCAAACAAACCA
CCGCTGGTAGCGGTGGTTTTTTTGTTTGCAAGCAGCAGATTACGCGCAGAAAAAAAGGATCTCAAGAAGA
TCCTTTGATCTTTTCTACGGGGTCTGACGCTCAGTGGAACGAAAACTCACGTTAAGGGATTTTGGTCATG
AGATTATCAAAAAGGATCTTCACCTAGATCCTTTTAAATTAAAAATGAAGTTTTAAATCAATCTAAAGTA
TATATGAGTAAACTTGGTCTGACAGTTACCAATGCTTAATCAGTGAGGCACCTATCTCAGCGATCTGTCT
ATTTCGTTCATCCATAGTTGCCTGACTCCCCGTCGTGTAGATAACTACGATACGGGAGGGCTTACCATCT
GGCCCCAGTGCTGCAATGATACCGCGAGACCCACGCTCACCGGCTCCAGATTTATCAGCAATAAACCAGC
CAGCCGGAAGGGCCGAGCGCAGAAGTGGTCCTGCAACTTTATCCGCCTCCATCCAGTCTATTAATTGTTG
CCGGGAAGCTAGAGTAAGTAGTTCGCCAGTTAATAGTTTGCGCAACGTTGTTGCCATTGCTACAGGCATC
GTGGTGTCACGCTCGTCGTTTGGTATGGCTTCATTCAGCTCCGGTTCCCAACGATCAAGGCGAGTTACAT
GATCCCCCATGTTGTGCAAAAAAGCGGTTAGCTCCTTCGGTCCTCCGATCGTTGTCAGAAGTAAGTTGGC
CGCAGTGTTATCACTCATGGTTATGGCAGCACTGCATAATTCTCTTACTGTCATGCCATCCGTAAGATGC
TTTTCTGTGACTGGTGAGTACTCAACCAAGTCATTCTGAGAATAGTGTATGCGGCGACCGAGTTGCTCTT
GCCCGGCGTCAATACGGGATAATACCGCGCCACATAGCAGAACTTTAAAAGTGCTCATCATTGGAAAACG
TTCTTCGGGGCGAAAACTCTCAAGGATCTTACCGCTGTTGAGATCCAGTTCGATGTAACCCACTCGTGCA
CCCAACTGATCTTCAGCATCTTTTACTTTCACCAGCGTTTCTGGGTGAGCAAAAACAGGAAGGCAAAATG
CCGCAAAAAAGGGAATAAGGGCGACACGGAAATGTTGAATACTCATACTCTTCCTTTTTCAATATTATTG
AAGCATTTATCAGGGTTATTGTCTCATGAGCGGATACATATTTGAATGTATTTAGAAAAATAAACAAATA
GGGGTTCCGCGCACATTTCCCCGAAAAGTGCCACCTGGGTCCTTTTCATCACGTGCTATAAAAATAATTA
TAATTTAAATTTTTTAATATAAATATATAAATTAAAAATAGAAAGTAAAAAAAGAAATTAAAGAAAAAAT
AGTTTTTGTTTTCCGAAGATGTAAAAGACTCTAGGGGGATCGCCAACAAATACTACCTTTTATCTTGCTC
TTCCTGCTCTCAGGTATTAATGCCGAATTGTTTCATCTTGTCTGTGTAGAAGACCACACACGAAAATCCT
GTGATTTTACATTTTACTTATCGTTAATCGAATGTATATCTATTTAATCTGCTTTTCTTGTCTAATAAAT
ATATATGTAAAGTACGCTTTTTGTTGAAATTTTTTAAACCTTTGTTTATTTTTTTTTCTTCATTCCGTAA
CTCTTCTACCTTCTTTATTTACTTTCTAAAATCCAAATACAAAACATAAAAATAAATAAACACAGAGTAA
ATTCCCAAATTATTCCATCATTAAAAGATACGAGGCGCGTGTAAGTTACAGGCAAGCGATCCGTCTAAGA
AACCATTATTATCATGACATTAACCTATAAAAATAGGCGTATCACGAGGCCCTTTCGTC
