>Addgene plasmid #199146 | RB818 | depositor partial sequence | sequence record 385654 | Barcoding cassette containing BC26 cloned in pDIS3 at SpeI_ClaI sites by CPEC method
TGGCGGCCGCTCTAGAACTAGTGATGTCCACGAGGTCTCTGATATGATGTAATCCTGCCGGTCGACCTGC
AGCGTACGATCGATACCGTCGACCTCGAGG
